>Addgene plasmid #30991 | pNG7 | depositor full sequence | sequence record 14243 | Author sequence
CTGCATTAATGAATCGGCCAACGCGCGGGGAGAGGCGGTTTGCGTATTGGGCGCTCTTCCGCTTCCTCGC
TCACTGACTCGCTGCGCTCGGTCGTTCGGCTGCGGCGAGCGGTATCAGCTCACTCAAAGGCGGTAATACG
GTTATCCACAGAATCAGGGGATAACGCAGGAAAGAACATGAATTAATTCTCATGTTTGACAGCTTATCAT
CGATTAGCTTTAATGCGGTAGTTTATCACAGTTAAATTGCTAACGCAGTCAGGCACCGTGTATGAAATCT
AACAATGCGCTCATCGTCATCCTCGGCACCGTCACCCTGGATGCTGTAGGCATAGGCTTGGTTATGCCGG
TACTGCCGGGCCTCTTGCGGGATATCGTCCATTCCGACAGCATCGCCAGTCACTATGGCGTGCTGCTAGC
GCTATATGCGTTGATGCAATTTCTATGCGCACCCGTTCTCGGAGCACTGTCCGACCGCTTTGGCCGCCGC
CCAGTCCTGCTCGCTTCGCTACTTGGAGCCACTATCGACTACGCGATCATGGCGACCACACCCGTCCTGT
GGATTCTCTACGCCGGACGCATCGTGGCCGGCATCACCGGCGCCACAGGTGCGGTTGCTGGCGCCTATAT
CGCCGACATCACCGATGGGGAAGATCGGGCTCGCCACTTCGGGCTCATGAGCGCTTGTTTCGGCGTGGGT
ATGGTGGCAGGCCCCGTGGCCGGGGGACTGTTGGGCGCCATCTCCTTACATGCACCATTCCTTGCGGCGG
CGGTGCTCAACGGCCTCAACCTACTACTGGGCTGCTTCCTAATGCAGGAGTCGCATAAGGGAGAGCGCCG
ACCCATGCCCTTGAGAGCCTTCAACCCAGTCAGCTCCTTCCGGTGGGCGCGGGGCATGACTATCGTCGCC
GCACTTATGACTGTCTTCTTTATCATGCAACTCGTAGGACAGGTGCCGGCAGCGCTCTGGGTCATTTTCG
GCGAGGACCGCTTTCGCTGGAGCGCGACGATGATCGGCCTGTCGCTTGCGGTATTCGGAATCTTGCACGC
CCTCGCTCAAGCCTTCGTCACTGGTCCCGCCACCAAACGTTTCGGCGAGAAGCAGGCCATTATCGCCGGC
ATGGCGGCCGACGCGCTGGGCTACGTCTTGCTGGCGTTCGCGACGCGAGGCTGGATGGCCTTCCCCATTA
TGATTCTTCTCGCTTCCGGCGGCATCGGGATGCCCGCGTTGCAGGCCATGCTGTCCAGGCAGGTAGATGA
CGACCATCAGGGACAGCTTCAAGGATCGCTCGCGGCTCTTACCAGCCTAACTTCGATCATTGGACCGCTG
ATCGTCACGGCGATTTATGCCGCCTCGGCGAGCACATGGAACGGGTTGGCATGGATTGTAGGCGCCGCCC
TATACCTTGTCTGCCTCCCCGCGTTGCGTCGCGGTGCATGGAGCCGGGCCACCTCGACCTGAATGGAAGC
CGGCGGCACCTCGCTAACGGATTCACCACTCCAAGAATTGGAGCCAATCAATTCTTGCGGAGAACTGTGA
ATGCGCAAACCAACCCTTGATCGGGGAAGAACAGTATGTCGAGCTATTTTTTGACTTACTGGGGATCAAG
CCTGATTGGGAGAAAATAAAATATCCCCTATAGTGAGTCGTATTACATGGTCATAGCTGTTTCCTGGCAG
CTCTGGCCCGTGTCTCAAAATCTCTGATGTTACATTGCACAAGATAAAAATATATCATCATGCCTCCTCT
AGAGGTCTCACGGTGCAGCGGCTGTTGCCGGTGCTGTGCCAGGACCATGGCCTGACCCCGGACCAAGTGG
TGGCTATCGCCAGCAACGGTGGCGGCAAGCAAGCGCTCGAAACGAGACCCTCGAGCCACCCATGACCAAA
ATCCCTTAACGTGAGTTACGCGTCGTTCCACTGAGCGTCAGACCCCGTAGAAAAGATCAAAGGATCTTCT
TGAGATCCTTTTTTTCTGCGCGTAATCTGCTGCTTGCAAACAAAAAAACCACCGCTACCAGCGGTGGTTT
GTTTGCCGGATCAAGAGCTACCAACTCTTTTTCCGAAGGTAACTGGCTTCAGCAGAGCGCAGATACCAAA
TACTGTTCTTCTAGTGTAGCCGTAGTTAGGCCACCACTTCAAGAACTCTGTAGCACCGCCTACATACCTC
GCTCTGCTAATCCTGTTACCAGTGGCTGCTGCCAGTGGCGATAAGTCGTGTCTTACCGGGTTGGACTCAA
GACGATAGTTACCGGATAAGGCGCAGCGGTCGGGCTGAACGGGGGGTTCGTGCACACAGCCCAGCTTGGA
GCGAACGACCTACACCGAACTGAGATACCTACAGCGTGAGCTATGAGAAAGCGCCACGCTTCCCGAAGGG
AGAAAGGCGGACAGGTATCCGGTAAGCGGCAGGGTCGGAACAGGAGAGCGCACGAGGGAGCTTCCAGGGG
GAAACGCCTGGTATCTTTATAGTCCTGTCGGGTTTCGCCACCTCTGACTTGAGCGTCGATTTTTGTGATG
CTCGTCAGGGGGGCGGAGCCTATGGAAAAACGCCAGCAACGCGGCCTTTTTACGGTTCCTGGCCTTTTGC
TGGCCTTTTGCTCACATGTTCTTTCCTGCGTTATCCCCTGATTCTGTGGATAACCGTATTACCGCCTTTG
AGTGAGCTGATACCGCTCGCCGCAGCCGAACGACCGAGCGCAGCGAGTCAGTGAGCGAGGAAGCGGAAGA
GCGCCCAATACGCAAACCGCCTCTCCCCGCGCGTTGGCCGATTCATTAATGCAGCTGGCACGACAGGTTT
CCCGACTGGAAAGCGGGCAGTGAGCGCAACGCAATTAATACGCGTACCGCTAGCCAGGAAGAGTTTGTAG
AAACGCAAAAAGGCCATCCGTCAGGATGGCCTTCTGCTTAGTTTGATGCCTGGCAGTTTATGGCGGGCGT
CCTGCCCGCCACCCTCCGGGCCGTTGCTTCACAACGTTCAAATCCGCTCCCGGCGGATTTGTCCTACTCA
GGAGAGCGTTCACCGACAAACAACAGATAAAACGAAAGGCCCAGTCTTCCGACTGAGCCTTTCGTTTTAT
TTGATGCCTGGCAGTTCCCTACTCTCGCGTT
Features (pLannotate 1.2.2; 10 found; start..end, strand, type, name):
      1..54      -  CDS            lacI (fragment): lac repressor; lacI; The lac repressor binds to the lac operator to inhibit transcription in E. coli. This inhibition can be relieved by adding lactose or isopropyl-β-D-thiogalactopyranoside (IPTG).
     56..180     -  rep_origin     RSF ori (fragment): Plasmids containing the RSF 1030 origin of replication can be propagated in E. coli cells that contain additional plasmids with compatible origins.
    196..224     +  promoter       tet promoter: E. coli promoter for tetracycline efflux protein gene
    272..1462    +  CDS            TcR: tetracycline efflux protein; tet; confers resistance to tetracycline
   1560..1634    +  CDS            KanR (fragment): aminoglycoside phosphotransferase; aphA-3; confers resistance to kanamycin
   1637..1655    -  promoter       T7 promoter: promoter for bacteriophage T7 RNA polymerase
   1960..2548    +  rep_origin     ori: high-copy-number ColE1/pMB1/pBR322/pUC origin of replication
   2731..2823    +  CDS            lacI (fragment): lac repressor; lacI; The lac repressor binds to the lac operator to inhibit transcription in E. coli. This inhibition can be relieved by adding lactose or isopropyl-β-D-thiogalactopyranoside (IPTG).
   2878..2905    -  terminator     rrnB T2 terminator: transcription terminator T2 from the E. coli rrnB gene
   3037..3080    +  terminator     rrnB T1 terminator: Escherichia coli rrnB; transcription terminator T1 from the E. coli rrnB gene
