[The description below was written by a language model from this plasmid's Addgene catalogue record and pLannotate feature annotations shown in this document.]
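Description:
pNG7 is a small bacterial module plasmid from a Golden Gate-style toolkit for assembling custom TALENs and other TAL effector-based DNA-targeting constructs. It is built on the pTC14 backbone (about 3 kb; the full depositor sequence is 3,111 nt) and carries a single 116 bp TAL effector repeat, "repeat NG7", derived from Xanthomonas oryzae and cloned between XbaI and XhoI sites that both remain intact. By the naming convention of such repeat libraries, "NG" most likely denotes the repeat-variable diresidue, which in the TAL effector code is associated with recognition of thymine, and "7" the position the module occupies in an ordered array. The record itself does not spell this out, and the repeat insert is not annotated in the feature table.

The plasmid is propagated in E. coli at high copy from a ColE1/pUC-type origin and is selected with tetracycline, through a TcR efflux protein gene driven by its native tet promoter. The remaining annotated features are mostly backbone remnants rather than functional parts: short fragments of lacI, KanR and the RSF origin, a T7 promoter, and rrnB T1 and T2 transcription terminators, which typically insulate a cloning region from read-through transcription. No eukaryotic promoter, tag or reporter is present, so the plasmid is not an expression vector. It serves as a source of one defined repeat unit that is combined with other repeat modules to build arrays with a chosen DNA-binding specificity, which are then moved into final TALEN or TAL effector backbones.
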