Addgene plasmid #30991: pNG7
Depositing lab: Adam Bogdanove & Daniel Voytas. Depositing organization: University of Minnesota. Publication: Efficient design and assembly of custom TALEN and other TAL effector-based constructs for DNA targeting. Cermak T, Doyle EL, Christian M, Wang L, Zhang Y, Schmidt C, Baller JA, Somia NV, Bogdanove AJ, Voytas DF. Nucleic Acids Res. 2011 Jul;39(12):e82. doi: 10.1093/nar/gkr218 PubMed 21493687.
Backbone
  Vector backbone: pTC14
  Backbone size w/o insert (bp): 2989
Growth in bacteria
  Bacterial resistance: Tetracycline, 10 μg/mL
  Growth temperature: 37°C
  Growth strain: DH5alpha
  Growth instructions: DH10B/LB+antibiotics
  Copy number: High Copy
Gene/Insert
  Gene/Insert name: repeat NG7
  Species: Xanthamonas oryzae
  Insert size (bp): 116
  Cloning method: Restriction Enzyme; 5′ cloning site XbaI (not destroyed); 3′ cloning site XhoI (not destroyed)
  Sequencing primers: 5′ pTC14_F2 (caagcctgattgggagaaaa)
Terms and licenses: Academic/Nonprofit Terms; Industry Terms: Not Available to Industry
How to cite: pNG7 was a gift from Adam Bogdanove & Daniel Voytas (Addgene plasmid # 30991 ; http://n2t.net/addgene:30991 ; RRID:Addgene_30991)
