>Addgene plasmid #30991 | pNG7 | addgene partial sequence | sequence record 35593 | 30991 with pTC14_F2 (caagcctgattgggagaaaa)
GTTTCCTGGCAGCTCTGGCCCGTGTCTCAAAATCTCTGATGTTACATTGCACAAGATAAAAATATATCAT
CATGCCTCCTCTAGAGGTCTCACGGTGCAGCGGCTGTTGCCGGTGCTGTGCCAGGACCATGGCCTGACCC
CGGACCAAGTGGTGGCTATCGCCAGCAACGGTGGCGGCAAGCAAGCGCTCGAAACGAGACCCTCGAGCCA
CCCATGACCAAAATCCCTTAACGTGAGTTACGCGTCGTTCCACTGAGCGTCAGACCCCGTAGAAAAGATC
AAAGGATCTTCTTGAGATCCTTTTTTTCTGCGCGTAATCTGCTGCTTGCAAACAAAAAAACCACCGCTAC
CAGCGGTGGTTTGTTTGCCGGATCAAGAGCTACCAACTCTTTTTCCGAAGGTAACTGGCTTCAGCAGAGC
GCAGATACCAAATACTGTTCTTCTAGTGTAGCCGTAGTTAGGCCACCACTTCAAGAACTCTGTAGCACCG
CCTACATACCTCGCTCTGCTAATCCTGTTACCAGTGGCTGCTGCCAGTGGCGATAAGTCGTGTCTTACCG
GGTTGGACTCAAGACGATAGTTACCGGATAAGGCGCAGCGGTCGGGCTGAACGGGGGGTTCGTGCACACA
GCCCAGCTTGGAGCGAACGACCTACACCGAACTGAGATACCTACAGCGTGAGCTATGAGAAAGCGCCACG
CTTCCCGAAGGGAGAAAGGCGGACAGGTATCCGGTAAGCGGCAGGGTCGGAACAGGAGAGCGCACGAGGG
AGCTTCCAGGGGGAAACGCCTGGTATCTTTATAGTCCTGTCGGGTTTCGCCACCTCTGACTTGAGCGTCG
ATTTTTGTGATGC
